LOCUS       Exported 6994 bp ds-DNA circular SYN 12-MAY-2021
DEFINITION  Mammalian expression plasmid for SARS-CoV-2 nsp6.
ACCESSION   .
VERSION     .
KEYWORDS    pGBW-m4134399
SOURCE      synthetic DNA construct
  ORGANISM  synthetic DNA construct
REFERENCE   1 (bases 1 to 6994)
  TITLE     SARS-CoV-2 protein Mammalian expression constructs, tagged, for
            protein expression and/or purification
REFERENCE   2 (bases 1 to 6994)
  AUTHORS   .
  TITLE     Direct Submission
  JOURNAL   Exported May 12, 2021 from SnapGene Server 1.1.58
            http://www.snapgene.com
FEATURES             Location/Qualifiers
     source          1..6994
                     /organism="synthetic DNA construct"
                     /mol_type="other DNA"
     CDS             872..892
                     /codon_start=1
                     /product="tobacco etch virus (TEV) protease recognition and
                     cleavage site"
                     /label=TEV site
                     /translation="ENLYFQS"
     CDS             893..910
                     /codon_start=1
                     /product="6xHis affinity tag"
                     /label=6xHis
                     /translation="HHHHHH"
     polyA_signal    963..1084
                     /label=SV40 poly(A) signal
                     /note="SV40 polyadenylation signal"
     primer_bind     complement(974..993)
                     /label=EBV-rev
                     /note="SV40 polyA terminator, reverse primer"
     primer_bind     1028..1047
                     /label=SV40pA-R
                     /note="SV40 polyA, reverse primer"
     terminator      1199..1245
                     /label=T7 terminator
                     /note="transcription terminator for bacteriophage T7 RNA
                     polymerase"
     terminator      1275..1411
                     /label=rrnG terminator
                     /note="transcription terminator from the E. coli ribosomal
                     RNA rrnG operon (Albrechtsen et al., 1991)"
     misc_feature    1456..1527
                     /label=3' beta-globin insulator
                     /note="insulator downstream of the human beta-globin locus
                     (Farrell et al., 2002)"
     rep_origin      complement(1753..2341)
                     /direction=LEFT
                     /label=ori
                     /note="high-copy-number ColE1/pMB1/pBR322/pUC origin of
                     replication"
     primer_bind     complement(1833..1852)
                     /label=pBR322ori-F
                     /note="pBR322 origin, forward primer"
     promoter        2841..4050
                     /label=UbC promoter
                     /note="human ubiquitin C promoter"
     primer_bind     3887..3906
                     /label=hUBCpro-F
                     /note="Human Ubiquitin C (UbC) promoter, forward primer"
     CDS             4054..4653
                     /codon_start=1
                     /gene="pac from Streptomyces alboniger"
                     /product="puromycin N-acetyltransferase"
                     /label=PuroR
                     /note="confers resistance to puromycin"
                     /translation="MTEYKPTVRLATRDDVPRAVRTLAAAFADYPATRHTVDPDRHIER
                     VTELQELFLTRVGLDIGKVWVADDGAAVAVWTTPESVEAGAVFAEIGPRMAELSGSRLA
                     AQQQMEGLLAPHRPKEPAWFLATVGVSPDHQGKGLGSAVVLPGVEAAERAGVPAFLETS
                     APRNLPFYERLGFTVTADVEVPEGPRTWCMTRKPGA"
     primer_bind     complement(4054..4073)
                     /label=Puro-R
                     /note="Puromycin resistance gene, reverse primer. Also
                     called puro-variant-R"
     primer_bind     4550..4570
                     /label=Puro-F
                     /note="Puromycin resistance gene, forward primer"
     polyA_signal    4680..4728
                     /note="synthetic polyadenylation signal"
     CDS             4994..5854
                     /codon_start=1
                     /gene="bla"
                     /product="beta-lactamase"
                     /label=AmpR
                     /note="confers resistance to ampicillin, carbenicillin, and
                     related antibiotics"
                     /translation="MSIQHFRVALIPFFAAFCLPVFAHPETLVKVKDAEDQLGARVGYI
                     ELDLNSGKILESFRPEERFPMMSTFKVLLCGAVLSRIDAGQEQLGRRIHYSQNDLVEYS
                     PVTEKHLTDGMTVRELCSAAITMSDNTAANLLLTTIGGPKELTAFLHNMGDHVTRLDRW
                     EPELNEAIPNDERDTTMPVAMATTLRKLLTGELLTLASRQQLIDWMEADKVAGPLLRSA
                     LPAGWFIADKSGAGERGSRGIIAALGPDGKPSRIVVIYTTGSQATMDERNRQIAEIGAS
                     LIKHW"
     primer_bind     complement(5212..5231)
                     /label=Amp-R
                     /note="Ampicillin resistance gene, reverse primer"
     terminator      5867..6003
                     /label=rrnG terminator
                     /note="transcription terminator from the E. coli ribosomal
                     RNA rrnG operon (Albrechtsen et al., 1991)"
     misc_feature    6148..6219
                     /label=5' beta-globin insulator
                     /note="insulator upstream of the human beta-globin locus
                     (Farrell et al., 2002)"
     terminator      6224..6270
                     /label=T7 terminator
                     /note="transcription terminator for bacteriophage T7 RNA
                     polymerase"
     polyA_signal    6288..6336
                     /note="synthetic polyadenylation signal"
     enhancer        6417..6720
                     /label=CMV enhancer
                     /note="human cytomegalovirus immediate early enhancer"
     promoter        6722..6924
                     /label=CMV promoter
                     /note="human cytomegalovirus (CMV) immediate early
                     promoter"
     primer_bind     6875..6895
                     /label=CMV-F
                     /note="Human CMV immediate early promoter, forward primer"
     regulatory      6993..8
                     /regulatory_class="other"
                     /note="vertebrate consensus sequence for strong initiation
                     of translation (Kozak, 1987)"
ORIGIN
        1 caccatggca gtgaaaagaa caatcaaggg tacacaccac tggttgttac tcacaatttt
       61 gacttcactt ttagttttag tccagagtac tcaatggtct ttgttctttt ttttgtatga
      121 aaatgccttt ttaccttttg ctatgggtat tattgctatg tctgcttttg caatgatgtt
      181 tgtcaaacat aagcatgcat ttctctgttt gtttttgtta ccttctcttg ccactgtagc
      241 ttattttaat atggtctata tgcctgctag ttgggtgatg cgtattatga catggttgga
      301 tatggttgat actagtttgt ctggttttaa gctaaaagac tgtgttatgt atgcatcagc
      361 tgtagtgtta ctaatcctta tgacagcaag aactgtgtat gatgatggtg ctaggagagt
      421 gtggacactt atgaatgtct tgacactcgt ttataaagtt tattatggta atgctttaga
      481 tcaagccatt tccatgtggg ctcttataat ctctgttact tctaactact caggtgtagt
      541 tacaactgtc atgtttttgg ccagaggtat tgtttttatg tgtgttgagt attgccctat
      601 tttcttcata actggtaata cacttcagtg tataatgcta gtttattgtt tcttaggcta
      661 tttttgtact tgttactttg gcctcttttg tttactcaac cgctacttta gactgactct
      721 tggtgtttat gattacttag tttctacaca ggagtttaga tatatgaatt cacagggact
      781 actcccaccc aagaatagca tagatgcctt caaactcaac attaaattgt tgggtgttgg
      841 tggcaaacct tgtatcaaag tagccactgt agaaaacctt tactttcagt cgcaccatca
      901 ccatcaccat taagctagct tgactgactg agatacagcg taccttcagc tcacagacat
      961 gataagatac attgatgagt ttggacaaac cacaactaga atgcagtgaa aaaaatgctt
     1021 tatttgtgaa atttgtgatg ctattgcttt atttgtaacc attataagct gcaataaaca
     1081 agttaacaac aacaattgca ttcattttat gtttcaggtt cagggggagg tgtgggaggt
     1141 tttttaaagc aagtaaaacc tctacaaatg tggtattggc ccatctctat cggtatcgta
     1201 gcataacccc ttggggcctc taaacgggtc ttgaggggtt ttttgtgccc ctcgggccgg
     1261 attgctatct accggcattg gcgcagaaaa aaatgcctga tgcgacgctg cgcgtcttat
     1321 actcccacat atgccagatt cagcaacgga tacggcttcc ccaacttgcc cacttccata
     1381 cgtgtcctcc ttaccagaaa tttatcctta aggtcgtcag ctatcctgca ggcgatctct
     1441 cgatttcgat caagacattc ctttaatggt cttttctgga caccactagg ggtcagaagt
     1501 agttcatcaa actttcttcc ctccctaatc tcattggtta ccttgggcta tcgaaactta
     1561 attaaccagt caagtcagct acttggcgag atcgacttgt ctgggtttcg actacgctca
     1621 gaattgcgtc agtcaagttc gatctggtcc ttgctattgc acccgttctc cgattacgag
     1681 tttcatttaa atcatgtgag caaaaggcca gcaaaaggcc aggaaccgta aaaaggccgc
     1741 gttgctggcg tttttccata ggctccgccc ccctgacgag catcacaaaa atcgacgctc
     1801 aagtcagagg tggcgaaacc cgacaggact ataaagatac caggcgtttc cccctggaag
     1861 ctccctcgtg cgctctcctg ttccgaccct gccgcttacc ggatacctgt ccgcctttct
     1921 cccttcggga agcgtggcgc tttctcatag ctcacgctgt aggtatctca gttcggtgta
     1981 ggtcgttcgc tccaagctgg gctgtgtgca cgaacccccc gttcagcccg accgctgcgc
     2041 cttatccggt aactatcgtc ttgagtccaa cccggtaaga cacgacttat cgccactggc
     2101 agcagccact ggtaacagga ttagcagagc gaggtatgta ggcggtgcta cagagttctt
     2161 gaagtggtgg cctaactacg gctacactag aagaacagta tttggtatct gcgctctgct
     2221 gaagccagtt accttcggaa aaagagttgg tagctcttga tccggcaaac aaaccaccgc
     2281 tggtagcggt ggtttttttg tttgcaagca gcagattacg cgcagaaaaa aaggatctca
     2341 agaagatcct ttgatctttt ctacggggtc tgacgctcag tggaacgaaa actcacgtta
     2401 agggattttg gtcatgagat tatcaaaaag gatcttcacc tagatccttt taaattaaaa
     2461 atgaagtttt aaatcaatct aaagtatata tgagtaaact tggtctgaca gttaccaatg
     2521 cttaatcagt gaggcaccta tctcagcgat ctgtctattt cgttcatcca tagttgcatt
     2581 taaatttccg aactctccaa ggccctcgtc ggaaaatctt caaacctttc gtccgatcca
     2641 tcttgcaggc tacctctcga acgaactatc gcaagtctct tggccggcct tgcgccttgg
     2701 ctattgcttg gcagcgccta tcgccaggta ttactccaat cccgaatatc cgagatcggg
     2761 atcacccgag agaagttcaa cctacatcct caatcccgat ctatccgaga tccgaggaat
     2821 atcgaaatcg gggcgcgcct ggcctccgcg ccgggttttg gcgcctcccg cgggcgcccc
     2881 cctcgtcacg gcgagcgctg ccacgtcaga cgaagggcgc aggagcgtcc tgatccttcc
     2941 gcccggacgc tcaggacagc ggcccgctgc tcataagact cggccttaga accccagtat
     3001 cagcagaagg acattttagg acgggacttg ggtgactcta gggcactggt tttctttcca
     3061 gagagcggaa caggcgagga aaagtagtcc cttctcggcg attctgcgga gggatctccg
     3121 tggggcggtg aacgccgatg attatataag gacgcgccgg gtgtggcaca gctagttccg
     3181 tcgcagccgg gatttgggtc gcggttcttg tttgtggatc gctgtgatcg tcacttggtg
     3241 agtagcgggc tgctgggctg gccggggctt tcgtggccgc cgggccgctc ggtgggacgg
     3301 aagcgtgtgg agagaccgcc aagggctgta gtctgggtcc gcgagcaagg ttgccctgaa
     3361 ctgggggttg gggggagcgc agcaaaatgg cggctgttcc cgagtcttga atggaagacg
     3421 cttgtgaggc gggctgtgag gtcgttgaaa caaggtgggg ggcatggtgg gcggcaagaa
     3481 cccaaggtct tgagcccttc gctaatgcgg gaaagctctt attcgggtga gatgggctgg
     3541 gcaccatctg gggaccctga cgtgaagttt gtcactgact ggagaactcg gtttgtcgtc
     3601 tgttgcgggg gcggcagtta tggcggtgcc gttgggcagt gcacccgtac ctttgggagc
     3661 gcgcgccctc gtcgtgtcgt gacgtcaccc gttctgttgg cttataatgc agggtggggc
     3721 cacctgccgg taggtgtgcg gtaggctttt ctccgtcgca ggacgcaggg ttcgggccta
     3781 gggtaggctc tcctgaatcg acaggcgccg gacctctggt gaggggaggg ataagtgagg
     3841 cgtcagtttc tttggtcggt tttatgtacc tatcttctta agtagctgaa gctccggttt
     3901 tgaactatgc gctcggggtt ggcgagtgtg ttttgtgaag ttttttaggc accttttgaa
     3961 atgtaatcat ttgggtcaat atgtaatttt cagtgttaga cttgtaaatt gtccgctaaa
     4021 ttctggccgt ttttggcttt tttgttagac aacatgaccg agtacaagcc cacggtgcgc
     4081 ctcgccaccc gcgacgacgt ccccagggcc gtacgcaccc tcgccgccgc gttcgccgac
     4141 taccccgcca cgcgccacac cgtcgatccg gaccgccaca tcgagcgggt caccgagctg
     4201 caagaactct tcctcacgcg cgtcgggctc gacatcggca aggtgtgggt cgcggacgac
     4261 ggcgccgcgg tggcggtctg gaccacgccg gagagcgtcg aagcgggggc ggtgttcgcc
     4321 gagatcggcc cgcgcatggc cgagttgagc ggttcccggc tggccgcgca gcaacagatg
     4381 gagggcctcc tggcgccgca ccggcccaag gagcccgcgt ggttcctggc caccgtcggc
     4441 gtctcgcccg accaccaggg caagggtctg ggcagcgccg tcgtgctccc cggagtggag
     4501 gccgccgagc gcgccggggt gcccgccttc ctggagacct ccgcgccccg caacctcccc
     4561 ttctacgagc ggctcggctt caccgtcacc gccgacgtcg aggtgcccga aggaccgcgc
     4621 acctggtgca tgacccgcaa gcccggtgcc taggctagta tgtaagccta gtcttagata
     4681 ataaaatcgc tatccatcga agatggatgt gtgttggttt tttgtgtgtg taacgctagg
     4741 cgcgcctggt gtaccgagaa cgatcctctc agtgcgagtc tcgacgatcc atatcgttgc
     4801 ttggcagtca gccagtcgga atccagcttg ggacccagga agtccaatcg tcagatattg
     4861 tactcaagcc tggtcacggc agcgtaccga tctgtttaaa cctagatatt gatagtctga
     4921 tcggtcaacg tataatcgag tcctagcttt tgcaaacatc tatcaagaga caggatcagc
     4981 aggaggcttt cgcatgagta ttcaacattt ccgtgtcgcc cttattccct tttttgcggc
     5041 attttgcctt cctgtttttg ctcacccaga aacgctggtg aaagtaaaag atgctgaaga
     5101 tcagttgggt gcgcgagtgg gttacatcga actggatctc aacagcggta agatccttga
     5161 gagttttcgc cccgaagaac gctttccaat gatgagcact tttaaagttc tgctatgtgg
     5221 cgcggtatta tcccgtattg acgccgggca agagcaactc ggtcgccgca tacactattc
     5281 tcagaatgac ttggttgagt attcaccagt cacagaaaag catcttacgg atggcatgac
     5341 agtaagagaa ttatgcagtg ctgccataac catgagtgat aacactgcgg ccaacttact
     5401 tctgacaacg attggaggac cgaaggagct aaccgctttt ttgcacaaca tgggggatca
     5461 tgtaactcgc cttgatcgtt gggaaccgga gctgaatgaa gccataccaa acgacgagcg
     5521 tgacaccacg atgcctgtag caatggcaac aaccttgcgt aaactattaa ctggcgaact
     5581 acttactcta gcttcccggc aacagttgat agactggatg gaggcggata aagttgcagg
     5641 accacttctg cgctcggccc ttccggctgg ctggtttatt gctgataaat ctggagccgg
     5701 tgagcgtggg tctcgcggta tcattgcagc actggggcca gatggtaagc cctcccgtat
     5761 cgtagttatc tacacgacgg ggagtcaggc aactatggat gaacgaaata gacagatcgc
     5821 tgagataggt gcctcactga ttaagcattg gtaaccgatt ctaggtgcat tggcgcagaa
     5881 aaaaatgcct gatgcgacgc tgcgcgtctt atactcccac atatgccaga ttcagcaacg
     5941 gatacggctt ccccaacttg cccacttcca tacgtgtcct ccttaccaga aatttatcct
     6001 taagatcgtt taaactcgac tctggctcta tcgaatctcc gtcgtttcga gcttacgcga
     6061 acagccgtgg cgctcatttg ctcgtcgggc atcgaatctc gtcagctatc gtcagcttac
     6121 ctttttggca gcgatcgcgg ctcccgacat cttggaccat tagctccaca ggtatcttct
     6181 tccctctagt ggtcataaca gcagcttcag ctacctctca attcaaaaaa cccctcaaga
     6241 cccgtttaga ggccccaagg ggttatgcta tcaatcgttg cgttacacac acaaaaaacc
     6301 aacacacatc catcttcgat ggatagcgat tttattatct aactgctgat cgagtgtagc
     6361 cagatctagt aatcaattac ggggtcatta gttcatagcc catatatgga gttccgcgtt
     6421 acataactta cggtaaatgg cccgcctggc tgaccgccca acgacccccg cccattgacg
     6481 tcaataatga cgtatgttcc catagtaacg ccaataggga ctttccattg acgtcaatgg
     6541 gtggagtatt tacggtaaac tgcccacttg gcagtacatc aagtgtatca tatgccaagt
     6601 acgcccccta ttgacgtcaa tgacggtaaa tggcccgcct ggcattatgc ccagtacatg
     6661 accttatggg actttcctac ttggcagtac atctacgtat tagtcatcgc tattaccatg
     6721 ctgatgcggt tttggcagta catcaatggg cgtggatagc ggtttgactc acggggattt
     6781 ccaagtctcc accccattga cgtcaatggg agtttgtttt ggcaccaaaa tcaacgggac
     6841 tttccaaaat gtcgtaacaa ctccgcccca ttgacgcaaa tgggcggtag gcgtgtacgg
     6901 tgggaggtct atataagcag agctggttta gtgaaccgtc agatcagatc tttgtcgatc
     6961 ctaccatcca ctcgacacac ccgccagcgg ccgc
//
