>Addgene plasmid #152080 | pGBW-m4134399 | addgene full sequence | sequence record 307572 | Addgene NGS Result
CACCATG
[417 nt withheld, positions 8-424]
GAAAACCTTTACTTTCAGTCGATGGATTATAAGGACCACGATGGAGACTACAAAGATCATGACATTGATT
ACAAGGACGACGATGACAAATAAGCTAGCTTGACTGACTGAGATACAGCGTACCTTCAGCTCACAGACAT
GATAAGATACATTGATGAGTTTGGACAAACCACAACTAGAATGCAGTGAAAAAAATGCTTTATTTGTGAA
ATTTGTGATGCTATTGCTTTATTTGTAACCATTATAAGCTGCAATAAACAAGTTAACAACAACAATTGCA
TTCATTTTATGTTTCAGGTTCAGGGGGAGGTGTGGGAGGTTTTTTAAAGCAAGTAAAACCTCTACAAATG
TGGTATTGGCCCATCTCTATCGGTATCGTAGCATAACCCCTTGGGGCCTCTAAACGGGTCTTGAGGGGTT
TTTTGTGCCCCTCGGGCCGGATTGCTATCTACCGGCATTGGCGCAGAAAAAAATGCCTGATGCGACGCTG
CGCGTCTTATACTCCCACATATGCCAGATTCAGCAACGGATACGGCTTCCCCAACTTGCCCACTTCCATA
CGTGTCCTCCTTACCAGAAATTTATCCTTAAGGTCGTCAGCTATCCTGCAGGCGATCTCTCGATTTCGAT
CAAGACATTCCTTTAATGGTCTTTTCTGGACACCACTAGGGGTCAGAAGTAGTTCATCAAACTTTCTTCC
CTCCCTAATCTCATTGGTTACCTTGGGCTATCGAAACTTAATTAACCAGTCAAGTCAGCTACTTGGCGAG
ATCGACTTGTCTGGGTTTCGACTACGCTCAGAATTGCGTCAGTCAAGTTCGATCTGGTCCTTGCTATTGC
ACCCGTTCTCCGATTACGAGTTTCATTTAAATCATGTGAGCAAAAGGCCAGCAAAAGGCCAGGAACCGTA
AAAAGGCCGCGTTGCTGGCGTTTTTCCATAGGCTCCGCCCCCCTGACGAGCATCACAAAAATCGACGCTC
AAGTCAGAGGTGGCGAAACCCGACAGGACTATAAAGATACCAGGCGTTTCCCCCTGGAAGCTCCCTCGTG
CGCTCTCCTGTTCCGACCCTGCCGCTTACCGGATACCTGTCCGCCTTTCTCCCTTCGGGAAGCGTGGCGC
TTTCTCATAGCTCACGCTGTAGGTATCTCAGTTCGGTGTAGGTCGTTCGCTCCAAGCTGGGCTGTGTGCA
CGAACCCCCCGTTCAGCCCGACCGCTGCGCCTTATCCGGTAACTATCGTCTTGAGTCCAACCCGGTAAGA
CACGACTTATCGCCACTGGCAGCAGCCACTGGTAACAGGATTAGCAGAGCGAGGTATGTAGGCGGTGCTA
CAGAGTTCTTGAAGTGGTGGCCTAACTACGGCTACACTAGAAGAACAGTATTTGGTATCTGCGCTCTGCT
GAAGCCAGTTACCTTCGGAAAAAGAGTTGGTAGCTCTTGATCCGGCAAACAAACCACCGCTGGTAGCGGT
GGTTTTTTTGTTTGCAAGCAGCAGATTACGCGCAGAAAAAAAGGATCTCAAGAAGATCCTTTGATCTTTT
CTACGGGGTCTGACGCTCAGTGGAACGAAAACTCACGTTAAGGGATTTTGGTCATGAGATTATCAAAAAG
GATCTTCACCTAGATCCTTTTAAATTAAAAATGAAGTTTTAAATCAATCTAAAGTATATATGAGTAAACT
TGGTCTGACAGTTACCAATGCTTAATCAGTGAGGCACCTATCTCAGCGATCTGTCTATTTCGTTCATCCA
TAGTTGCATTTAAATTTCCGAACTCTCCAAGGCCCTCGTCGGAAAATCTTCAAACCTTTCGTCCGATCCA
TCTTGCAGGCTACCTCTCGAACGAACTATCGCAAGTCTCTTGGCCGGCCTTGCGCCTTGGCTATTGCTTG
GCAGCGCCTATCGCCAGGTATTACTCCAATCCCGAATATCCGAGATCGGGATCACCCGAGAGAAGTTCAA
CCTACATCCTCAATCCCGATCTATCCGAGATCCGAGGAATATCGAAATCGGGGCGCGCCTGGTGTACCGA
GAACGATCCTCTCAGTGCGAGTCTCGACGATCCATATCGTTGCTTGGCAGTCAGCCAGTCGGAATCCAGC
TTGGGACCCAGGAAGTCCAATCGTCAGATATTGTACTCAAGCCTGGTCACGGCAGCGTACCGATCTGTTT
AAACCTAGATATTGATAGTCTGATCGGTCAACGTATAATCGAGTCCTAGCTTTTGCAAACATCTATCAAG
AGACAGGATCAGCAGGAGGCTTTCGCATGAGTATTCAACATTTCCGTGTCGCCCTTATTCCCTTTTTTGC
GGCATTTTGCCTTCCTGTTTTTGCTCACCCAGAAACGCTGGTGAAAGTAAAAGATGCTGAAGATCAGTTG
GGTGCGCGAGTGGGTTACATCGAACTGGATCTCAACAGCGGTAAGATCCTTGAGAGTTTTCGCCCCGAAG
AACGCTTTCCAATGATGAGCACTTTTAAAGTTCTGCTATGTGGCGCGGTATTATCCCGTATTGACGCCGG
GCAAGAGCAACTCGGTCGCCGCATACACTATTCTCAGAATGACTTGGTTGAGTATTCACCAGTCACAGAA
AAGCATCTTACGGATGGCATGACAGTAAGAGAATTATGCAGTGCTGCCATAACCATGAGTGATAACACTG
CGGCCAACTTACTTCTGACAACGATTGGAGGACCGAAGGAGCTAACCGCTTTTTTGCACAACATGGGGGA
TCATGTAACTCGCCTTGATCGTTGGGAACCGGAGCTGAATGAAGCCATACCAAACGACGAGCGTGACACC
ACGATGCCTGTAGCAATGGCAACAACCTTGCGTAAACTATTAACTGGCGAACTACTTACTCTAGCTTCCC
GGCAACAGTTGATAGACTGGATGGAGGCGGATAAAGTTGCAGGACCACTTCTGCGCTCGGCCCTTCCGGC
TGGCTGGTTTATTGCTGATAAATCTGGAGCCGGTGAGCGTGGGTCTCGCGGTATCATTGCAGCACTGGGG
CCAGATGGTAAGCCCTCCCGTATCGTAGTTATCTACACGACGGGGAGTCAGGCAACTATGGATGAACGAA
ATAGACAGATCGCTGAGATAGGTGCCTCACTGATTAAGCATTGGTAACCGATTCTAGGTGCATTGGCGCA
GAAAAAAATGCCTGATGCGACGCTGCGCGTCTTATACTCCCACATATGCCAGATTCAGCAACGGATACGG
CTTCCCCAACTTGCCCACTTCCATACGTGTCCTCCTTACCAGAAATTTATCCTTAAGATCCCGAATCGTT
TAAACTCGACTCTGGCTCTATCGAATCTCCGTCGTTTCGAGCTTACGCGAACAGCCGTGGCGCTCATTTG
CTCGTCGGGCATCGAATCTCGTCAGCTATCGTCAGCTTACCTTTTTGGCAGCGATCGCGGCTCCCGACAT
CTTGGACCATTAGCTCCACAGGTATCTTCTTCCCTCTAGTGGTCATAACAGCAGCTTCAGCTACCTCTCA
ATTCAAAAAACCCCTCAAGACCCGTTTAGAGGCCCCAAGGGGTTATGCTATCAATCGTTGCGTTACACAC
ACAAAAAACCAACACACATCCATCTTCGATGGATAGCGATTTTATTATCTAACTGCTGATCGAGTGTAGC
CAGATCTAGTAATCAATTACGGGGTCATTAGTTCATAGCCCATATATGGAGTTCCGCGTTACATAACTTA
CGGTAAATGGCCCGCCTGGCTGACCGCCCAACGACCCCCGCCCATTGACGTCAATAATGACGTATGTTCC
CATAGTAACGCCAATAGGGACTTTCCATTGACGTCAATGGGTGGAGTATTTACGGTAAACTGCCCACTTG
GCAGTACATCAAGTGTATCATATGCCAAGTACGCCCCCTATTGACGTCAATGACGGTAAATGGCCCGCCT
GGCATTATGCCCAGTACATGACCTTATGGGACTTTCCTACTTGGCAGTACATCTACGTATTAGTCATCGC
TATTACCATGCTGATGCGGTTTTGGCAGTACATCAATGGGCGTGGATAGCGGTTTGACTCACGGGGATTT
CCAAGTCTCCACCCCATTGACGTCAATGGGAGTTTGTTTTGGCACCAAAATCAACGGGACTTTCCAAAAT
GTCGTAACAACTCCGCCCCATTGACGCAAATGGGCGGTAGGCGTGTACGGTGGGAGGTCTATATAAGCAG
AGCTGGTTTAGTGAACCGTCAGATCAGATCTTTGTCGATCCTACCATCCACTCGACACACCCGCCAGCGG
CCGC
Features (pLannotate 1.2.2; 17 found; start..end, strand, type, name):
    491..513     +  CDS            FLAG (fragment): FLAG® epitope tag, followed by an enterokinase cleavage site
    567..688     -  polyA_signal   SV40 poly(A) signal: SV40 polyadenylation signal
    711..780     -  CDS            large T antigen (fragment): large T antigen from SV40 (simian virus 40)
    803..849     +  terminator     T7 terminator: transcription terminator for bacteriophage T7 RNA polymerase
    879..1015    +  terminator     rrnG terminator: transcription terminator from the E. coli ribosomal RNA rrnG operon (Albrechtsen et al., 1991)
   1060..1131    +  misc_feature   3' β-globin insulator: insulator downstream of the human β-globin locus (Farrell et al., 2002)
   1357..1945    -  rep_origin     ori: high-copy-number ColE1/pMB1/pBR322/pUC origin of replication
   2117..2181    -  CDS            bla(M) (fragment): β-lactamase lacking the signal sequence; bla(M); allows cytosolic expression of β-lactamase
   2691..3551    +  CDS            AmpR: β-lactamase; bla; confers resistance to ampicillin, carbenicillin, and related antibiotics
   3564..3700    +  terminator     rrnG terminator: transcription terminator from the E. coli ribosomal RNA rrnG operon (Albrechtsen et al., 1991)
   3852..3923    +  misc_feature   5' β-globin insulator: insulator upstream of the human β-globin locus (Farrell et al., 2002)
   3928..3974    -  terminator     T7 terminator: transcription terminator for bacteriophage T7 RNA polymerase
   3992..4040    -  polyA_signal   poly(A) signal: synthetic polyadenylation signal
   4121..4424    +  enhancer       CMV enhancer: human cytomegalovirus immediate early enhancer
   4497..4514    -  promoter       CMV promoter (fragment): human cytomegalovirus (CMV) immediate early promoter
   4577..4628    +  promoter       CMVd2 promoter: truncated human cytomegalovirus (CMV) immediate early promoter that yields moderately reduced expression relative to the full-length promoter
   4694..424     +  CDS            R1A_SARS2 (fragment) (across the origin) (sequence partly withheld): Experimental evidence at protein level: Swiss-Prot protein existence level 1. [Non-structural protein 10]: Plays a pivotal role in viral transcription by stimulating both nsp14 3'-5' exoribonuclease and nsp16 2'-O-methyltransferase activities. Therefore plays an essential role in viral mRNAs cap methylation. From Severe acute respiratory syndrome coronavirus 2 (2019-nCoV) (SARS-CoV-2).
