[The description below was written by a language model from this plasmid's Addgene catalogue record, the feature table of its GenBank file and pLannotate feature annotations shown in this document.]
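Description:
pGBW-m4134399 is a mammalian expression plasmid for wild-type SARS-CoV-2 nsp6, a non-structural protein processed from the ORF1ab polyprotein, built on the pTwist_CMV_Puro_6 backbone. In the 6,994 bp depositor map, the CMV immediate-early enhancer and promoter drive transcription into a Kozak consensus spanning the sequence origin. The coding region that follows is not itself annotated but corresponds in position and length to the roughly 0.86 kb nsp6 insert. It runs in frame into a C-terminal TEV protease recognition site and a 6xHis tag, so the protein can be captured by metal-affinity chromatography and the tag then cleaved off. An SV40 polyadenylation signal ends the transcript. A separate cassette places puromycin N-acetyltransferase under the human ubiquitin C promoter with a synthetic poly(A) signal, allowing puromycin selection of transfected cells. The expression region is flanked by 5' and 3' beta-globin insulator elements, with T7 and rrnG terminators that help isolate it from neighbouring transcription. Propagation in E. coli relies on a high-copy ColE1/pUC-type origin and ampicillin resistance (bla). The record places the plasmid in a set of tagged SARS-CoV-2 protein constructs intended for expression and/or purification in mammalian cells.

The second feature table, generated from a 4,698 nt sequencing result filed under the same entry, does not match this map. It shares the origin, AmpR, insulators, terminators and CMV enhancer. However, it lacks the UbC-puromycin cassette, the TEV site and the His tag. It shows only a fragmentary or truncated CMV promoter and a partial FLAG match. Its short ORF1a-derived fragment carries an annotation describing nsp10 rather than nsp6. The record does not explain this discrepancy, so the identity of the sequenced material should be checked before relying on the catalogue description.
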