Addgene plasmid #152080: pGBW-m4134399
Purpose: Mammalian expression plasmid for SARS-CoV-2 nsp6
Depositing lab: Ginkgo Bioworks & Benjie Chen. Depositing organization: Ginkgo Bioworks.
Backbone
  Vector backbone: pTwist_CMV_Puro_6
  Backbone size w/o insert (bp): 6080
  Vector type: Mammalian Expression
  Selectable markers: Puromycin
Growth in bacteria
  Bacterial resistance: Ampicillin, 100 μg/mL
  Growth temperature: 37°C
  Growth strain: DH5alpha
  Copy number: High Copy
Gene/Insert
  Gene/Insert name: SARS-CoV-2 nsp6
  Species: Severe acute respiratory syndrome coronavirus 2
  Insert size (bp): 863
  Mutation: wt
  Entrez Gene: ORF1ab (a.k.a. GU280_gp01)
  Promoter: CMV
  Tag / fusion protein: Cleavable TEV;6xHis-003 (C terminal on backbone)
  Cloning method: Unknown
Resource information
  A portion of this plasmid was derived from a plasmid made by: GinkgoBioworks
Depositor comments: NCBI reference sequence: YP_009725302.1
How to cite: pGBW-m4134399 was a gift from Ginkgo Bioworks & Benjie Chen (Addgene plasmid # 152080)
